Addgene plasmid #148176: pnEA-NpM-Dm4E-T_21-44-GB1_Z
Purpose: Bacterial Expression of Dm4E-T_21-44
Depositing lab: Elisa Izaurralde. Depositing organization: Max Planck Institute for Developmental Biology. Publication: 4E-BPs require non-canonical 4E-binding motifs and a lateral surface of eIF4E to repress translation. Igreja C, Peter D, Weiler C, Izaurralde E. Nat Commun. 2014 Sep 2;5:4790. doi: 10.1038/ncomms5790. PubMed 25179781.
Backbone
  Vector backbone: Unknown
  Vector type: Bacterial Expression
Growth in bacteria
  Bacterial resistance: Ampicillin, 100 μg/mL
  Growth temperature: 37°C
  Growth strain: DH5alpha
  Copy number: Low Copy
Gene/Insert
  Gene/Insert name: Dm4E-T_21-44 (alt name: 4E-T)
  Species: D. melanogaster (fly)
  Entrez Gene: 4E-T (a.k.a. Dmel_CG32016, CG11097, CG11232, CG32016, Dm4E-T, Dmel\CG32016)
  Cloning method: Unknown
Terms and licenses: Academic/Nonprofit Terms; Industry Terms: Not Available to Industry
Depositor comments: ORF extracted from CG32016 isoform C. NCBI:NM_166798.1, one variation L127S annotated as EST. Plasmids from this collection were made available to the research community and donated after the lab closed. Please note that the sequence provided by the depositing laboratory may be theoretical/predicted or based on Sanger sequencing results. There may be discrepancies between sequencing results obtained by Addgene and the depositor sequence. If an Addgene verified sequence is not available, please contact before placing your order to request that our lab fully sequence the plasmid.
How to cite: pnEA-NpM-Dm4E-T_21-44-GB1_Z was a gift from Elisa Izaurralde (Addgene plasmid # 148176 ; http://n2t.net/addgene:148176 ; RRID:Addgene_148176)
