[The description below was written by a language model from this plasmid's Addgene catalogue record and pLannotate feature annotations shown in this document.]
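Description:
pnEA-NpM-Dm4E-T_21-44-GB1_Z is a roughly 7 kb bacterial expression plasmid for producing a short fragment of Drosophila melanogaster 4E-T (CG32016), named as residues 21–44, in E. coli. The catalogue lists the backbone as unknown, but the annotated features show a pET-like, pBR322-derived architecture. It has a ColE1/pMB1-type origin accompanied by the bom region and the rop gene, consistent with the recorded low copy number. An ampicillin resistance gene (β-lactamase with its own promoter) provides selection. Several disrupted fragments of the tetracycline resistance gene and its promoter remain as nonfunctional backbone remnants.

Expression is driven by a T7 promoter followed by a lac operator and the T7 gene 10 ribosome binding site. A plasmid-borne lacI gene supplies repressor, so transcription is IPTG-inducible in hosts that provide T7 RNA polymerase. The open reading frame begins with a cytosolic maltose-binding protein lacking its signal sequence, and a C-terminal GB1 domain of streptococcal protein G lies downstream. A short match to a T7 gene 10-derived solubility tag and then the T7 terminator follow GB1. The 4E-T segment itself is not annotated in the feature table. It presumably lies in the unannotated gap of about 130 nucleotides between MBP and GB1, which could also hold linker sequence. Flanking a small peptide with two solubility-enhancing partners is a common way to stabilise and purify it.

The depositor notes that the ORF derives from isoform C. The noted L127S variation would lie outside residues 21–44. The associated study concerns how 4E-binding proteins engage eIF4E, so the construct was probably used to make recombinant peptide for binding or structural work. The sequence is depositor-supplied and may be theoretical.
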