Features (pLannotate 1.2.2; 20 found; start..end, strand, type, name):
    104..208     +  promoter       AmpR promoter: bla
    209..1069    +  CDS            AmpR: β-lactamase; bla; confers resistance to ampicillin, carbenicillin, and related antibiotics
   1240..1828    +  rep_origin     ori: high-copy-number ColE1/pMB1/pBR322/pUC origin of replication
   2014..2156    -  misc_feature   bom: basis of mobility region from pBR322
   2258..2449    -  CDS            rop: Rop protein, which maintains plasmids at low copy number; rop
   2466..2846    +  CDS            YPB1_ECOLX: Protein predicted: Swiss-Prot protein existence level 4. From Escherichia coli.
   3088..3712    -  CDS            TcR (fragment): tetracycline efflux protein; tet; confers resistance to tetracycline
   3727..3748    -  protein_bind   CAP binding site: CAP binding activates transcription in the presence of cAMP. E. coli catabolite activator protein
   3761..4843    -  CDS            lacI: lac repressor; lacI; The lac repressor binds to the lac operator to inhibit transcription in E. coli. This inhibition can be relieved by adding lactose or isopropyl-β-D-thiogalactopyranoside (IPTG).
   4844..4921    -  promoter       lacI promoter: lacI
   4929..5208    -  CDS            TcR (fragment): tetracycline efflux protein; tet; confers resistance to tetracycline
   5230..5248    +  promoter       T7 promoter: promoter for bacteriophage T7 RNA polymerase
   5249..5273    +  protein_bind   lac operator: The lac repressor binds to the lac operator to inhibit transcription in E. coli. This inhibition can be relieved by adding lactose or isopropyl-β-D-thiogalactopyranoside (IPTG). lac repressor encoded by lacI
   5288..5310    +  RBS            RBS: efficient ribosome binding site from bacteriophage T7 gene 10 (Olins and Rangwala, 1989)
   5321..6417    +  CDS            MBP (fragment): maltose binding protein from E. coli; malE (mutated); This version of the gene does not encode a signal sequence, so MBP will remain in the cytosol.
   6547..6704    +  CDS            GB1 (fragment): B1 domain of Streptococcal protein G effective as a solubilizing fusion partner (Cheng and Patel, 2004)
   6709..6732    +  CDS            SET1 (fragment): solubility-enhancement tag derived from T7 phage gene 10B
   6740..6787    +  terminator     T7 terminator: transcription terminator for bacteriophage T7 RNA polymerase
   6810..6914    -  CDS            TcR (fragment): tetracycline efflux protein; tet; confers resistance to tetracycline
   6962..6990    -  promoter       tet promoter: E. coli promoter for tetracycline efflux protein gene
>Addgene plasmid #148176 | pnEA-NpM-Dm4E-T_21-44-GB1_Z | depositor full sequence | sequence record 290624 | Full Sequence
TTCTTGAAGACGAAAGGGCCTCGTGATACGCCTATTTTTATAGGTTAATGTCATGATAATAATGGTTTCT
TAGACGTCAGGTGGCACTTTTCGGGGAAATGTGCGCGGAACCCCTATTTGTTTATTTTTCTAAATACATT
CAAATATGTATCCGCTCATGAGACAATAACCCTGATAAATGCTTCAATAATATTGAAAAAGGAAGAGTAT
GAGTATTCAACATTTCCGTGTCGCCCTTATTCCCTTTTTTGCGGCATTTTGCCTTCCTGTTTTTGCTCAC
CCAGAAACGCTGGTGAAAGTAAAAGATGCTGAAGATCAGTTGGGTGCACGAGTGGGTTACATCGAACTGG
ATCTCAACAGCGGTAAGATCCTTGAGAGTTTTCGCCCCGAAGAACGTTTTCCAATGATGAGCACTTTTAA
AGTTCTGCTATGTGGCGCGGTATTATCCCGTGTTGACGCCGGGCAAGAGCAACTCGGTCGCCGCATACAC
TATTCTCAGAATGACTTGGTTGAGTACTCACCAGTCACAGAAAAGCATCTTACGGATGGCATGACAGTAA
GAGAATTATGCAGTGCTGCCATAACCATGAGTGATAACACTGCGGCCAACTTACTTCTGACAACGATCGG
AGGACCGAAGGAGCTAACCGCTTTTTTGCACAACATGGGGGATCATGTAACTCGCCTTGATCGTTGGGAA
CCGGAGCTGAATGAAGCCATACCAAACGACGAGCGTGACACCACGATGCCTGCAGCAATGGCAACAACGT
TGCGCAAACTATTAACTGGCGAACTACTTACTCTAGCTTCCCGGCAACAATTAATAGACTGGATGGAGGC
GGATAAAGTTGCAGGACCACTTCTGCGCTCGGCCCTTCCGGCTGGCTGGTTTATTGCTGATAAATCTGGA
GCCGGTGAGCGTGGGTCTCGCGGTATCATTGCAGCACTGGGGCCAGATGGTAAGCCCTCCCGTATCGTAG
TTATCTACACGACGGGGAGTCAGGCAACTATGGATGAACGAAATAGACAGATCGCTGAGATAGGTGCCTC
ACTGATTAAGCATTGGTAACTGTCAGACCAAGTTTACTCATATATACTTTAGATTGATTTAAAACTTCAT
TTTTAATTTAAAAGGATCTAGGTGAAGATCCTTTTTGATAATCTCATGACCAAAATCCCTTAACGTGAGT
TTTCGTTCCACTGAGCGTCAGACCCCGTAGAAAAGATCAAAGGATCTTCTTGAGATCCTTTTTTTCTGCG
CGTAATCTGCTGCTTGCAAACAAAAAAACCACCGCTACCAGCGGTGGTTTGTTTGCCGGATCAAGAGCTA
CCAACTCTTTTTCCGAAGGTAACTGGCTTCAGCAGAGCGCAGATACCAAATACTGTCCTTCTAGTGTAGC
CGTAGTTAGGCCACCACTTCAAGAACTCTGTAGCACCGCCTACATACCTCGCTCTGCTAATCCTGTTACC
AGTGGCTGCTGCCAGTGGCGATAAGTCGTGTCTTACCGGGTTGGACTCAAGACGATAGTTACCGGATAAG
GCGCAGCGGTCGGGCTGAACGGGGGGTTCGTGCACACAGCCCAGCTTGGAGCGAACGACCTACACCGAAC
TGAGATACCTACAGCGTGAGCTATGAGAAAGCGCCACGCTTCCCGAAGGGAGAAAGGCGGACAGGTATCC
GGTAAGCGGCAGGGTCGGAACAGGAGAGCGCACGAGGGAGCTTCCAGGGGGAAACGCCTGGTATCTTTAT
AGTCCTGTCGGGTTTCGCCACCTCTGACTTGAGCGTCGATTTTTGTGATGCTCGTCAGGGGGGCGGAGCC
TATGGAAAAACGCCAGCAACGCGGCCTTTTTACGGTTCCTGGCCTTTTGCTGGCCTTTTGCTCACATGTT
CTTTCCTGCGTTATCCCCTGATTCTGTGGATAACCGTATTACCGCCTTTGAGTGAGCTGATACCGCTCGC
CGCAGCCGAACGACCGAGCGCAGCGAGTCAGTGAGCGAGGAAGCGGAAGAGCGCCTGATGCGGTATTTTC
TCCTTACGCATCTGTGCGGTATTTCACACCGCATATATGGTGCACTCTCAGTACAATCTGCTCTGATGCC
GCATAGTTAAGCCAGTATACACTCCGCTATCGCTACGTGACTGGGTCATGGCTGCGCCCCGACACCCGCC
AACACCCGCTGACGCGCCCTGACGGGCTTGTCTGCTCCCGGCATCCGCTTACAGACAAGCTGTGACCGTC
TCCGGGAGCTGCATGTGTCAGAGGTTTTCACCGTCATCACCGAAACGCGCGAGGCAGCTGCGGTAAAGCT
CATCAGCGTGGTCGTGAAGCGATTCACAGATGTCTGCCTGTTCATCCGCGTCCAGCTCGTTGAGTTTCTC
CAGAAGCGTTAATGTCTGGCTTCTGATAAAGCGGGCCATGTTAAGGGCGGTTTTTTCCTGTTTGGTCACT
GATGCCTCCGTGTAAGGGGGATTTCTGTTCATGGGGGTAATGATACCGATGAAACGAGAGAGGATGCTCA
CGATACGGGTTACTGATGATGAACATGCCCGGTTACTGGAACGTTGTGAGGGTAAACAACTGGCGGTATG
GATGCGGCGGGACCAGAGAAAAATCACTCAGGGTCAATGCCAGCGCTTCGTTAATACAGATGTAGGTGTT
CCACAGGGTAGCCAGCAGCATCCTGCGATGCAGATCCGGAACATAATGGTGCAGGGCGCTGACTTCCGCG
TTTCCAGACTTTACGAAACACGGAAACCGAAGACCATTCATGTTGTTGCTCAGGTCGCAGACGTTTTGCA
GCAGCAGTCGCTTCACGTTCGCTCGCGTATCGGTGATTCATTCTGCTAACCAGTAAGGCAACCCCGCCAG
CCTAGCCGGGTCCTCAACGACAGGAGCACGATCATGCGCACCCGTGGCCAGGACCCAACGCTGCCCGAGA
TGCGCCGCGTGCGGCTGCTGGAGATGGCGGACGCGATGGATATGTTCTGCCAAGGGTTGGTTTGCGCATT
CACAGTTCTCCGCAAGAATTGATTGGCTCCAATTCTTGGAGTGGTGAATCCGTTAGCGAGGTGCCGCCGG
CTTCCATTCAGGTCGAGGTGGCCCGGCTCCATGCACCGCGACGCAACGCGGGGAGGCAGACAAGGTATAG
GGCGGCGCCTACAATCCATGCCAACCCGTTCCATGTGCTCGCCGAGGCGGCATAAATCGCCGTGACGATC
AGCGGTCCAGTGATCGAAGTTAGGCTGGTAAGAGCCGCGAGCGATCCTTGAAGCTGTCCCTGATGGTCGT
CATCTACCTGCCTGGACAGCATGGCCTGCAACGCGGGCATCCCGATGCCGCCGGAAGCGAGAAGAATCAT
AATGGGGAAGGCCATCCAGCCTCGCGTCGCGAACGCCAGCAAGACGTAGCCCAGCGCGTCGGCCGCCATG
CCGGCGATAATGGCCTGCTTCTCGCCGAAACGTTTGGTGGCGGGACCAGTGACGAAGGCTTGAGCGAGGG
CGTGCAAGATTCCGAATACCGCAAGCGACAGGCCGATCATCGTCGCGCTCCAGCGAAAGCGGTCCTCGCC
GAAAATGACCCAGAGCGCTGCCGGCACCTGTCCTACGAGTTGCATGATAAAGAAGACAGTCATAAGTGCG
GCGACGATAGTCATGCCCCGCGCCCACCGGAAGGAGCTGACTGGGTTGAAGGCTCTCAAGGGCATCGGTC
GAGATCCCGGTGCCTAATGAGTGAGCTAACTTACATTAATTGCGTTGCGCTCACTGCCCGCTTTCCAGTC
GGGAAACCTGTCGTGCCAGCTGCATTAATGAATCGGCCAACGCGCGGGGAGAGGCGGTTTGCGTATTGGG
CGCCAGGGTGGTTTTTCTTTTCACCAGTGAGACGGGCAACAGCTGATTGCCCTTCACCGCCTGGCCCTGA
GAGAGTTGCAGCAAGCGGTCCACGCTGGTTTGCCCCAGCAGGCGAAAATCCTGTTTGATGGTGGTTAACG
GCGGGATATAACATGAGCTGTCTTCGGTATCGTCGTATCCCACTACCGAGATATCCGCACCAACGCGCAG
CCCGGACTCGGTAATGGCGCGCATTGCGCCCAGCGCCATCTGATCGTTGGCAACCAGCATCGCAGTGGGA
ACGATGCCCTCATTCAGCATTTGCATGGTTTGTTGAAAACCGGACATGGCACTCCAGTCGCCTTCCCGTT
CCGCTATCGGCTGAATTTGATTGCGAGTGAGATATTTATGCCAGCCAGCCAGACGCAGACGCGCCGAGAC
AGAACTTAATGGGCCCGCTAACAGCGCGATTTGCTGGTGACCCAATGCGACCAGATGCTCCACGCCCAGT
CGCGTACCGTCTTCATGGGAGAAAATAATACTGTTGATGGGTGTCTGGTCAGAGACATCAAGAAATAACG
CCGGAACATTAGTGCAGGCAGCTTCCACAGCAATGGCATCCTGGTCATCCAGCGGATAGTTAATGATCAG
CCCACTGACGCGTTGCGCGAGAAGATTGTGCACCGCCGCTTTACAGGCTTCGACGCCGCTTCGTTCTACC
ATCGACACCACCACGCTGGCACCCAGTTGATCGGCGCGAGATTTAATCGCCGCGACAATTTGCGACGGCG
CGTGCAGGGCCAGACTGGAGGTGGCAACGCCAATCAGCAACGACTGTTTGCCCGCCAGTTGTTGTGCCAC
GCGGTTGGGAATGTAATTCAGCTCCGCCATCGCCGCTTCCACTTTTTCCCGCGTTTTCGCAGAAACGTGG
CTGGCCTGGTTCACCACGCGGGAAACGGTCTGATAAGAGACACCGGCATACTCTGCGACATCGTATAACG
TTACTGGTTTCACATTCACCACCCTGAATTGACTCTCTTCCGGGCGCTATCATGCCATACCGCGAAAGGT
TTTGCGCCATTCGATGGTGTCCGGGATCTCGACGCTCTCCCTTATGCGACTCCTGCATTAGGAAGCAGCC
CAGTAGTAGGTTGAGGCCGTTGAGCACCGCCGCCGCAAGGAATGGTGCATGCAAGGAGATGGCGCCCAAC
AGTCCCCCGGCCACGGGGCCTGCCACCATACCCACGCCGAAACAAGCGCTCATGAGCCCGAAGTGGCGAG
CCCGATCTTCCCCATCGGTGATGTCGGCGATATAGGCGCCAGCAACCGCACCTGTGGCGCCGGTGATGCC
GGCCACGATGCGTCCGGCGTAGAGGATCGAGATCTCGATCCCGCGAAATTAATACGACTCACTATAGGGG
AATTGTGAGCGGATAACAATTCCCCACTAGTAATAATTTTGTTTAACTTTAAGAAGGAGATATACCATGG
AAACTGAAGAAGGTAAACTGGTAATCTGGATTAACGGCGATAAAGGCTATAACGGTCTCGCTGAAGTCGG
TAAGAAATTCGAGAAAGATACCGGAATTAAAGTCACCGTTGAGCATCCGGATAAACTGGAAGAGAAATTC
CCACAGGTTGCGGCAACTGGCGATGGCCCTGACATTATCTTCTGGGCACACGACCGCTTTGGTGGCTACG
CTCAATCTGGCCTGTTGGCTGAAATCACCCCGGACAAAGCGTTCCAGGACAAGCTGTATCCGTTTACCTG
GGATGCCGTACGTTACAACGGCAAGCTGATTGCTTACCCGATCGCTGTTGAAGCGTTATCGCTGATTTAT
AACAAAGACCTGCTGCCGAACCCGCCAAAAACCTGGGAAGAGATCCCGGCGCTGGATAAAGAACTGAAAG
CGAAAGGTAAGAGCGCCCTGATGTTCAACCTGCAAGAACCGTACTTCACCTGGCCGCTGATTGCTGCTGA
CGGGGGTTATGCGTTCAAGTATGAAAACGGCAAGTACGACATTAAAGACGTGGGCGTGGATAACGCTGGC
GCGAAAGCGGGTCTGACCTTCCTGGTTGACCTGATTAAAAACAAACACATGAATGCAGACACCGATTACT
CCATCGCAGAAGCTGCCTTTAATAAAGGCGAAACAGCGATGACCATCAACGGCCCGTGGGCATGGTCCAA
CATCGACACCAGCAAAGTGAATTATGGTGTAACGGTACTGCCGACCTTCAAGGGTCAACCATCCAAACCG
TTCGTTGGCGTGCTGAGCGCAGGTATTAACGCCGCCAGTCCGAACAAAGAGCTGGCAAAAGAGTTCCTCG
AAAACTATCTGCTGACTGATGAAGGTCTGGAAGCGGTTAATAAAGACAAACCGCTGGGTGCCGTAGCGCT
GAAGTCTTACGAGGAAGAGTTGGCGAAAGATCCACGTATTGCCGCCACGATGGAAAACGCCCAGAAAGGT
GAAATCATGCCGAACATCCCGCAGATGTCCGCTTTCTGGTATGCCGTGCGTACTGCGGTGATCAACGCCG
CCAGCGGTCGTCAGACTGTCGATGAAGCCCTTAAAGACGCGCAGACTGGTACCGGCAGCGGCCTGGAAGT
TCTGTTCCAGGGGCCCCATATGGAAGGTAAAAGTCGACAGCGCCCGCAATGTTCAACACGACTTGAATTG
CAGACGCTAGGTTTTTGGAAAATTGCTAGCATGCAGTACAAACTTATCCTGAACGGTAAAACCCTGAAAG
GTGAAACCACCACCGAAGCTGTTGACGCTGCTACCGCGGAAAAAGTTTTCAAACAGTACGCTAACGACAA
CGGTGTTGACGGTGAATGGACCTACGACGACGCTACCAAAACCTACACCGTAACGGAATGAGTTGGCTGC
TGCCACCGCTGAGCAATAACTAGCATAACCCCTTGGGGCCTCTAAACGGGTCTTGAGGGGTTTTTTGCTG
AAAGGAGGAACTATATCCGGATATCCCGCAAGAGGCCCGGCAGTACCGGCATAACCAAGCCTATGCCTAC
AGCATCCAGGGTGACGGTGCCGAGGATGACGATGAGCGCATTGTTAGATTTCATACACGGTGCCTGACTG
CGTTAGCAATTTAACTGTGATAAACTACCGCATTAAAGCTTATCGATGATAAGCTGTCAAACATGAGAA
